>Addgene plasmid #166898 | Sar1b-H79G-YFP | addgene full sequence | sequence record 328927 | Addgene NGS Result
GTGGATAACCGTATTACCGCCATGCATTAGTTATTAATAGTAATCAATTACGGGGTCATTAGTTAATAGC
CCATATATGGAGTTCCGCGTTACATAACTTACGGTAAATGGCCCGCCTGGCTGACCGCCCAACGACCCCC
GCCCATTGACGTCAATAATGACGTATGTTCCCATAGTAACGCCAATAGGGACTTTCCATTGACGTCAATG
GGTGGAGTATTTACGGTAAACTGCCCACTTGGCAGTACATCAAGTGTATCATATGCCAAGTACGCCCCCT
ATTGACGTCAATGACGGTAAATGGCCCGCCTGGCATTATGCCCAGTACATGACCTTATGGGACTTTCCTA
CTTGGCAGTACATCTACGTATTAGTCATCGCTATTACCATGGTGATGCGGTTTTGGCAGTACATCAATGG
GCGTGGATAGCGGTTTGACTCACGGGGATTTCCAAGTCTCCACCCCATTGACGTCAATGGGAGTTTGTTT
TGGCACCAAAATCAACGGGACTTTCCAAAATGTCGTAACAACTCCGCCCCATTGACGCAAATGGGCGGTA
GGCGTGTACGGTGGGAGGTCTATATAAGCAGAGCTGGTTTAGTGAACCGTCAGATCCGCTAGCGCTACCG
GACTCAGATCTCGAGCTCAAGCTTCGAATTCACCGCCACCATGTCCTTCATATTTGACTGGATTTACAGT
GGTTTCAGCAGTGTGCTGCAGTTTCTAGGACTGTATAAAAAAACTGGTAAACTGGTATTCCTTGGATTGG
ACAATGCTGGGAAAACCACGTTGCTACACATGCTGAAAGATGACAGACTTGGCCAGCACGTCCCAACACT
ACATCCCACTTCAGAAGAACTCACTATTGCTGGCATGACTTTTACAACTTTTGATCTGGGTGGGGGCATC
CAAGCCCGAAGAGTATGGAAAAATTACCTTCCTGCTATCAATGGCATTGTATTTCTTGTGGATTGTGCAG
ACCATGAAAGGCTGTTAGAATCAAAAGAAGAACTTGATTCACTAATGACAGATGAAACCATTGCCAATGT
GCCTATATTAATTCTTGGAAATAAGATTGACAGACCCGAAGCCATCAGTGAAGAGAGGTTACGAGAGATG
TTTGGCTTATATGGGCAGACAACAGGAAAGGGCAGTGTGTCACTGAAGGAGCTGAATGCCAGACCTCTGG
AAGTGTTCATGTGCAGTGTGCTGAAAAGGCAAGGCTATGGAGAAGGCTTCCGCTGGATGGCACAGTACAT
CGATGGGGATCCACCGGTCGCCCATATGGTGAGCAAGGGCGAGGAGCTGTTCACCGGGGTGGTGCCCATC
CTGGTCGAGCTGGACGGCGACGTAAACGGCCACAAGTTCAGCGTGTCCGGCGAGGGCGAGGGCGATGCCA
CCTACGGCAAGCTGACCCTGAAGTTCATCTGCACCACCGGCAAGCTGCCCGTGCCCTGGCCCACCCTCGT
GACCACCTTCGGCTACGGCCTGCAGTGCTTCGCCCGCTACCCCGACCACATGAAGCAGCACGACTTCTTC
AAGTCCGCCATGCCCGAAGGCTACGTCCAGGAGCGCACCATCTTCTTCAAGGACGACGGCAACTACAAGA
CCCGCGCCGAGGTGAAGTTCGAGGGCGACACCCTGGTGAACCGCATCGAGCTGAAGGGCATCGACTTCAA
GGAGGACGGCAACATCCTGGGGCACAAGCTGGAGTACAACTACAACAGCCACAACGTCTATATCATGGCC
GACAAGCAGAAGAACGGCATCAAGGTGAACTTCAAGATCCGCCACAACATCGAGGACGGCAGCGTGCAGC
TCGCCGACCACTACCAGCAGAACACCCCCATCGGCGACGGCCCCGTGCTGCTGCCCGACAACCACTACCT
GAGCTACCAGTCCGCCCTGAGCAAAGACCCCAACGAGAAGCGCGATCACATGGTCCTGCTGGAGTTCGTG
ACCGCCGCCGGGATCACTCTCGGCATGGACGAGCTGTACAAGTAAAGCGGCCGCGACTCTAGATCATAAT
CAGCCATACCACATTTGTAGAGGTTTTACTTGCTTTAAAAAACCTCCCACACCTCCCCCTGAACCTGAAA
CATAAAATGAATGCAATTGTTGTTGTTAACTTGTTTATTGCAGCTTATAATGGTTACAAATAAAGCAATA
GCATCACAAATTTCACAAATAAAGCATTTTTTTCACTGCATTCTAGTTGTGGTTTGTCCAAACTCATCAA
TGTATCTTAAGGCGTAAATTGTAAGCGTTAATATTTTGTTAAAATTCGCGTTAAATTTTTGTTAAATCAG
CTCATTTTTTAACCAATAGGCCGAAATCGGCAAAATCCCTTATAAATCAAAAGAATAGACCGAGATAGGG
T
[37 nt withheld, positions 2382-2418]
AAAGAACGTGGACTCCAACGTCAAAGG
[49 nt withheld, positions 2446-2494]
T
[91 nt withheld, positions 2496-2586]
G
[124 nt withheld, positions 2588-2711]
CAGGTGGCACTTTTCGGGGAAATGTGCGCGGAACCCCTATTTGTTTATTTTTCTAAATACATTCAAATAT
GTATCCGCTCATGAGACAATAACCCTGATAAATGCTTCAATAATATTGAAAAAGGAAGAGTCCTGAGGCG
GAAAGAACCAGCTGTGGAATGTGTGTCAGTTAGGGTGTGGAAAGTCCCCAGGCTCCCCAGCAGGCAGAAG
TATGCAAAGCATGCATCTCAATTAGTCAGCAACCAGGTGTGGAAAGTCCCCAGGCTCCCCAGCAGGCAGA
AGTATGCAAAGCATGCATCTCAATTAGTCAGCAACCATAGTCCCGCCCCTAACTCCGCCCATCCCGCCCC
TAACTCCGCCCAGTTCCGCCCATTCTCCGCCCCATGGCTGACTAATTTTTTTTATTTATGCAGAGGCCGA
GGCCGCCTCGGCCTCTGAGCTATTCCAGAAGTAGTGAGGAGGCTTTTTTGGAGGCCTAGGCTTTTGCAAA
GATCGATCAAGAGACAGGATGAGGATCGTTTCGCATGATTGAACAAGATGGATTGCACGCAGGTTCTCCG
GCCGCTTGGGTGGAGAGGCTATTCGGCTATGACTGGGCACAACAGACAATCGGCTGCTCTGATGCCGCCG
TGTTCCGGCTGTCAGCGCAGGGGCGCCCGGTTCTTTTTGTCAAGACCGACCTGTCCGGTGCCCTGAATGA
ACTGCAAGACGAGGCAGCGCGGCTATCGTGGCTGGCCACGACGGGCGTTCCTTGCGCAGCTGTGCTCGAC
GTTGTCACTGAAGCGGGAAGGGACTGGCTGCTATTGGGCGAAGTGCCGGGGCAGGATCTCCTGTCATCTC
ACCTTGCTCCTGCCGAGAAAGTATCCATCATGGCTGATGCAATGCGGCGGCTGCATACGCTTGATCCGGC
TACCTGCCCATTCGACCACCAAGCGAAACATCGCATCGAGCGAGCACGTACTCGGATGGAAGCCGGTCTT
GTCGATCAGGATGATCTGGACGAAGAGCATCAGGGGCTCGCGCCAGCCGAACTGTTCGCCAGGCTCAAGG
CGAGCATGCCCGACGGCGAGGATCTCGTCGTGACCCATGGCGATGCCTGCTTGCCGAATATCATGGTGGA
AAATGGCCGCTTTTCTGGATTCATCGACTGTGGCCGGCTGGGTGTGGCGGACCGCTATCAGGACATAGCG
TTGGCTACCCGTGATATTGCTGAAGAGCTTGGCGGCGAATGGGCTGACCGCTTCCTCGTGCTTTACGGTA
TCGCCGCTCCCGATTCGCAGCGCATCGCCTTCTATCGCCTTCTTGACGAGTTCTTCTGAGCGGGACTCTG
GGGTTCGAAATGACCGACCAAGCGACGCCCAACCTGCCATCACGAGATTTCGATTCCACCGCCGCCTTCT
ATGAAAGGTTGGGCTTCGGAATCGTTTTCCGGGACGCCGGCTGGATGATCCTCCAGCGCGGGGATCTCAT
GCTGGAGTTCTTCGCCCACCCTAGGGGGAGGCTAACTGAAACACGGAAGGAGACAATACCGGAAGGAACC
CGCGCTATGACGGCAATAAAAAGACAGAATAAAACGCACGGTGTTGGGTCGTTTGTTCATAAACGCGGGG
TTCGGTCCCAGGGCTGGCACTCTGTCGATACCCCACCGAGACCCCATTGGGGCCAATACGCCCGCGTTTC
TTCCTTTTCCCCACCCCACCCCCCAAGTTCGGGTGAAGGCCCAGGGCTCGCAGCCAACGTCGGGGCGGCA
GGCCCTGCCATAGCCTCAGGTTACTCATATATACTTTAGATTGATTTAAAACTTCATTTTTAATTTAAAA
GGATCTAGGTGAAGATCCTTTTTGATAATCTCATGACCAAAATCCCTTAACGTGAGTTTTCGTTCCACTG
AGCGTCAGACCCCGTAGAAAAGATCAAAGGATCTTCTTGAGATCCTTTTTTTCTGCGCGTAATCTGCTGC
TTGCAAACAAAAAAACCACCGCTACCAGCGGTGGTTTGTTTGCCGGATCAAGAGCTACCAACTCTTTTTC
CGAAGGTAACTGGCTTCAGCAGAGCGCAGATACCAAATACTGTTCTTCTAGTGTAGCCGTAGTTAGGCCA
CCACTTCAAGAACTCTGTAGCACCGCCTACATACCTCGCTCTGCTAATCCTGTTACCAGTGGCTGCTGCC
AGTGGCGATAAGTCGTGTCTTACCGGGTTGGACTCAAGACGATAGTTACCGGATAAGGCGCAGCGGTCGG
GCTGAACGGGGGGTTCGTGCACACAGCCCAGCTTGGAGCGAACGACCTACACCGAACTGAGATACCTACA
GCGTGAGCTATGAGAAAGCGCCACGCTTCCCGAAGGGAGAAAGGCGGACAGGTATCCGGTAAGCGGCAGG
GTCGGAACAGGAGAGCGCACGAGGGAGCTTCCAGGGGGAAACGCCTGGTATCTTTATAGTCCTGTCGGGT
TTCGCCACCTCTGACTTGAGCGTCGATTTTTGTGATGCTCGTCAGGGGGGCGGAGCCTATGGAAAAACGC
CAGCAACGCGGCCTTTTTACGGTTCCTGGCCTTTTGCTGGCCTTTTGCTCACATGTTCTTTCCTGCGTTA
TCCCCTGATTCT
Features (pLannotate 1.2.2; 15 found; start..end, strand, type, name):
     88..391     +  enhancer       CMV enhancer: human cytomegalovirus immediate early enhancer
    392..595     +  promoter       CMV promoter: human cytomegalovirus (CMV) immediate early promoter
    618..661     +  misc_feature   MCS (fragment): multiple cloning site
    671..1264    +  CDS            SAR1B: SAR1B_CRIGR - Also known as SAR1, SARA2. Experimental evidence at protein level: Swiss-Prot protein existence level 1. Involved in transport from the endoplasmic reticulum to the Golgi apparatus. Activated by the guanine nucleotide exchange factor PREB. Involved in the selection of the protein cargo and the assembly of the COPII coat complex. From Cricetulus griseus (Chinese hamster) (Cricetulus barabensis griseus).
   1286..2005    +  CDS            EYFP: enhanced YFP mammalian codon-optimized
   2022..2105    +  CDS            large T antigen (fragment): large T antigen from SV40 (simian virus 40)
   2128..2249    +  polyA_signal   SV40 poly(A) signal: SV40 polyadenylation signal
   2283..2711    -  rep_origin     f1 ori (sequence partly withheld): f1 bacteriophage origin of replication; arrow indicates direction of (+) strand synthesis
   2738..2842    +  promoter       AmpR promoter: bla
   2844..3201    +  promoter       SV40 promoter: SV40 enhancer and early promoter
   3236..4030    +  CDS            NeoR/KanR: aminoglycoside phosphotransferase from Tn5; aph(3')-II (or nptII); confers resistance to neomycin, kanamycin, and G418 (Geneticin®)
   4051..4203    +  CDS            ble (fragment): BLE_KLEPN - Experimental evidence at protein level: Swiss-Prot protein existence level 1. Binding protein with a strong affinity to the bleomycin family of antibiotics. Binds to CL990; an antimitotic-antibiotic compound. From Klebsiella pneumoniae.
   4262..4309    +  polyA_signal   HSV TK poly(A) signal: herpes simplex virus thymidine kinase polyadenylation signal (Cole and Stacy, 1985)
   4400..4416    -  polyA_signal   bGH poly(A) signal (fragment): bovine growth hormone polyadenylation signal
   4638..5226    +  rep_origin     ori: high-copy-number ColE1/pMB1/pBR322/pUC origin of replication
