[The description below was written by a language model from this plasmid's Addgene catalogue record and pLannotate feature annotations shown in this document.]
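Description:
Sar1b-H79G-YFP is a mammalian expression plasmid of about 5.3 kb built on a YFP-N backbone, in which the gene of interest is placed upstream of the fluorescent protein to give a C-terminal fusion. It is propagated in E. coli as a high-copy plasmid through a ColE1/pUC-type origin and selected with kanamycin. The resistance cassette is the Tn5 aminoglycoside phosphotransferase (NeoR/KanR). It is preceded by both a bacterial bla promoter and the SV40 enhancer/early promoter and is terminated by an HSV TK polyadenylation signal, so the same gene gives kanamycin resistance in bacteria and can support G418 selection in mammalian cells. An f1 origin is also present. The short annotated fragments of ble, SV40 large T antigen and bGH poly(A) appear to be incidental backbone sequence matches rather than functional elements.

The expression unit consists of the human CMV immediate-early enhancer and promoter, a remnant of the multiple cloning site, the Chinese hamster Sar1b coding sequence, EYFP immediately downstream, and an SV40 poly(A) signal. Sar1b is the small GTPase that, once activated by its exchange factor, drives cargo selection and assembly of the COPII coat at the endoplasmic reticulum for transport to the Golgi. The insert carries a histidine-to-glycine substitution at position 79. This change is generally known as a GTP-locked, hydrolysis-deficient form of Sar1 that acts as a dominant inhibitor of ER export, although the record itself lists only the mutation. The stated purpose is mammalian expression of the YFP-tagged mutant, which fits with perturbing COPII-dependent trafficking while imaging the protein in cells, as in the associated study of ER-to-Golgi protein delivery.
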