Addgene plasmid #166898: Sar1b-H79G-YFP
Purpose: mammalian expression of Sar1b-H79G tagged with YFP
Depositing lab: Jennifer Lippincott-Schwartz. Depositing organization: HHMI, Janelia Research Campus. Publication: ER-to-Golgi protein delivery through an interwoven, tubular network extending from ER. Weigel AV, Chang CL, Shtengel G, Xu CS, Hoffman DP, Freeman M, Iyer N, Aaron J, Khuon S, Bogovic J, Qiu W, Hess HF, Lippincott-Schwartz J. Cell. 2021 Apr 29;184(9):2412-2429.e16. doi: 10.1016/j.cell.2021.03.035. Epub 2021 Apr 13. PubMed 33852913.
Backbone
  Vector backbone: YFP-N
  Vector type: Mammalian Expression
Growth in bacteria
  Bacterial resistance: Kanamycin, 50 μg/mL
  Growth temperature: 37°C
  Growth strain: DH5alpha
  Copy number: High Copy
Gene/Insert
  Gene/Insert name: Sar1b-H79G
  Species: hamster
  Mutation: H79 to G
  Promoter: CMV
  Tag / fusion protein: YFP (C terminal on insert)
  Cloning method: Ligation Independent Cloning
  Sequencing primers: 5′ CMV F
Terms and licenses: Academic/Nonprofit Terms; Industry Terms: Not Available to Industry
How to cite: Sar1b-H79G-YFP was a gift from Jennifer Lippincott-Schwartz (Addgene plasmid # 166898 ; http://n2t.net/addgene:166898 ; RRID:Addgene_166898)
